Addgene plasmid #103461: LSB-hsa-miR-342-5p
Purpose: Used to sense miRNA activity using fluorescence based tools. hsa-miR-342-5p target in 3' UTR of of mKate. miRNA activity can be measured by the repression of mKate2 relative to EBFP2 fluorescent proteins . Plasmid is inherently unstable; please see Depositor Comments
Depositing lab: Ron Weiss. Depositing organization: Massachusetts Institute of Technology. Publication: A mixed antagonistic/synergistic miRNA repression model enables accurate predictions of multi-input miRNA sensor activity. Gam JJ, Babb J, Weiss R. Nat Commun. 2018 Jun 22;9(1):2430. doi: 10.1038/s41467-018-04575-0. PubMed 29934631.
Backbone
  Vector backbone: Low Sensor Backbone (LSB)
  Vector type: Mammalian Expression, Synthetic Biology
Growth in bacteria
  Bacterial resistance: Ampicillin and Kanamycin, 100 & 50 μg/mL
  Growth temperature: 30°C
  Growth strain: NEB Stable
  Copy number: High Copy
Gene/Insert
  Gene/Insert name: hsa-miR-342-5p target
  Species: H. sapiens (human)
  Entrez Gene: MIR342 (a.k.a. MIRN342, hsa-mir-342)
  Promoter: EF-1a
  Cloning method: Gibson Cloning
Terms and licenses: Academic/Nonprofit Terms; Industry Terms: Not Available to Industry
Depositor comments: Please note that this plasmid is inherently unstable due to a repeating poly A element. We recommend performing a diagnostic digest on multiple colonies upon receipt. The depositors would like to note the presence of several discrepancies between the depositor sequence and physical plasmid sequence. In particular, the sequences upstream and downstream of the puromycin coding region have 10 bp insertions which do not affect the ability to perform puromycin selection. The sequences for those regions within the physical plasmids are as follows: Upstream of Puro: GAATTCGACCGCCTGTCTCAAGGTGCCACC; Downstream of Puro: GCTTTGAGACTACGCGTGAATTCACTCCTC.
How to cite: LSB-hsa-miR-342-5p was a gift from Ron Weiss (Addgene plasmid # 103461 ; http://n2t.net/addgene:103461 ; RRID:Addgene_103461)
