[The description below was written by a language model from this plasmid's Addgene catalogue record and pLannotate feature annotations shown in this document.]
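Description:
LSB-hsa-miR-342-5p is a mammalian expression plasmid from a synthetic-biology series of fluorescent microRNA sensors, built on the Low Sensor Backbone (LSB). The depositor sequence is about 11 kb. It replicates in E. coli from a high-copy ColE1/pUC-type origin and carries both an ampicillin resistance gene (β-lactamase with its bla promoter) and a kanamycin resistance gene (aph(3')-Ia), matching the dual ampicillin and kanamycin selection listed in the record. A puromycin N-acetyltransferase coding sequence followed by a rabbit β-globin poly(A) signal is also present for selection in mammalian cells, although the feature table does not annotate a dedicated promoter immediately upstream of it.

The payload consists of two parallel transcription units with the same architecture: a human EF-1α core promoter with its intron A, a fluorescent protein coding sequence, and a β-globin 3' region and poly(A) signal. Gateway attB4, attB1 and attB2 scars flank the promoter and coding modules. One unit expresses the red protein mKate2 and, according to the record, carries the hsa-miR-342-5p target in its 3' UTR; the target itself is not annotated in the feature table, but presumably lies in the unannotated stretch between mKate2 and its poly(A) signal. The other unit expresses the blue protein EBFP2 without a target and serves as an internal reference. In cells where miR-342-5p is active, the mKate2 transcript is repressed, so the drop in mKate2 relative to EBFP2 fluorescence reports miRNA activity.

The depositor notes that the repeated poly(A) elements make the plasmid inherently unstable. The physical plasmid also differs from the deposited sequence, including short insertions flanking the puromycin coding region that do not impair puromycin selection.
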