Features (pLannotate 1.2.2; 28 found; start..end, strand, type, name):
     87..675     -  rep_origin     ori: high-copy-number ColE1/pMB1/pBR322/pUC origin of replication
    846..1706    -  CDS            AmpR: β-lactamase; bla; confers resistance to ampicillin, carbenicillin, and related antibiotics
   1707..1778    -  promoter       AmpR promoter: bla
   1857..2456    +  CDS            PuroR: puromycin N-acetyltransferase; pac from Streptomyces alboniger; confers resistance to puromycin
   2461..2541    +  CDS            HBB (fragment): HBB_PONPY - Experimental evidence at transcript level: Swiss-Prot protein existence level 2. Involved in oxygen transport from the lung to the various peripheral tissues. From Pongo pygmaeus (Bornean orangutan).
   2612..2667    +  polyA_signal   β-globin poly(A) signal: rabbit β-globin polyadenylation signal (Gil and Proudfoot, 1987)
   3646..3666    +  protein_bind   attB4: mutant version of attB; core recombination site for the Gateway® BP reaction BP Clonase™
   3734..3945    +  promoter       EF-1α core promoter: core promoter for human elongation factor EF-1α
   3946..4884    +  intron         EF-1α intron A: intron upstream of the start codon of human EF-1α
   4911..4931    +  protein_bind   attB1: mutant version of attB; core recombination site for the Gateway® BP reaction BP Clonase™
   4951..5646    +  CDS            mKate2: mKate2 is a basic (constitutively fluorescent) red fluorescent protein published in 2009, derived from Entacmaea quadricolor. It is reported to be a rapidly-maturing monomer with moderate acid sensitivity.
   5666..5690    -  protein_bind   attB2: mutant version of attB; recombination site for the Gateway® BP reaction BP Clonase™
   5830..5904    +  CDS            HBB (fragment): HBB_PONPY - Experimental evidence at transcript level: Swiss-Prot protein existence level 2. Involved in oxygen transport from the lung to the various peripheral tissues. From Pongo pygmaeus (Bornean orangutan).
   5975..6030    +  polyA_signal   β-globin poly(A) signal: rabbit β-globin polyadenylation signal (Gil and Proudfoot, 1987)
   6414..6439    +  misc_feature   SA: splice acceptor site
   7111..7131    +  protein_bind   attB4: mutant version of attB; core recombination site for the Gateway® BP reaction BP Clonase™
   7199..7410    +  promoter       EF-1α core promoter: core promoter for human elongation factor EF-1α
   7411..8349    +  intron         EF-1α intron A: intron upstream of the start codon of human EF-1α
   8376..8396    +  protein_bind   attB1: mutant version of attB; core recombination site for the Gateway® BP reaction BP Clonase™
   8407..9123    +  CDS            EBFP2: EBFP2 is a basic (constitutively fluorescent) blue fluorescent protein published in 2007, derived from Aequorea victoria. It is reported to be a rapidly-maturing monomer with moderate acid sensitivity.
   9131..9155    -  protein_bind   attB2: mutant version of attB; recombination site for the Gateway® BP reaction BP Clonase™
   9159..9239    +  CDS            HBB (fragment): HBB_PONPY - Experimental evidence at transcript level: Swiss-Prot protein existence level 2. Involved in oxygen transport from the lung to the various peripheral tissues. From Pongo pygmaeus (Bornean orangutan).
   9310..9365    +  polyA_signal   β-globin poly(A) signal: rabbit β-globin polyadenylation signal (Gil and Proudfoot, 1987)
   9748..9770    -  protein_bind   lac operator (fragment): The lac repressor binds to the lac operator to inhibit transcription in E. coli. This inhibition can be relieved by adding lactose or isopropyl-β-D-thiogalactopyranoside (IPTG). lac repressor encoded by lacI
   9774..9804    -  promoter       lac promoter: promoter for the E. coli lac operon
   9819..9840    -  protein_bind   CAP binding site: CAP binding activates transcription in the presence of cAMP. E. coli catabolite activator protein
   9853..9892    -  CDS            lacI (fragment): lac repressor; lacI; The lac repressor binds to the lac operator to inhibit transcription in E. coli. This inhibition can be relieved by adding lactose or isopropyl-β-D-thiogalactopyranoside (IPTG).
  10065..10874   +  CDS            KanR: aminoglycoside phosphotransferase; aph(3')-Ia; confers resistance to kanamycin in bacteria or G418 (Geneticin®) in eukaryotes
>Addgene plasmid #103461 | LSB-hsa-miR-342-5p | depositor full sequence | sequence record 195971 | Full Sequence
AATTGAGGGGATAACGCAGGAAAGAACATGTGAGCAAAAGGCCAGCAAAAGGCCAGGAACCGTAAAAAGG
CCGCGTTGCTGGCGTTTTTCCATAGGCTCCGCCCCCCTGACGAGCATCACAAAAATCGACGCTCAAGTCA
GAGGTGGCGAAACCCGACAGGACTATAAAGATACCAGGCGTTTCCCCCTGGAAGCTCCCTCGTGCGCTCT
CCTGTTCCGACCCTGCCGCTTACCGGATACCTGTCCGCCTTTCTCCCTTCGGGAAGCGTGGCGCTTTCTC
ATAGCTCACGCTGTAGGTATCTCAGTTCGGTGTAGGTCGTTCGCTCCAAGCTGGGCTGTGTGCACGAACC
CCCCGTTCAGCCCGACCGCTGCGCCTTATCCGGTAACTATCGTCTTGAGTCCAACCCGGTAAGACACGAC
TTATCGCCACTGGCAGCAGCCACTGGTAACAGGATTAGCAGAGCGAGGTATGTAGGCGGTGCTACAGAGT
TCTTGAAGTGGTGGCCTAACTACGGCTACACTAGAAGAACAGTATTTGGTATCTGCGCTCTGCTGAAGCC
AGTTACCTTCGGAAAAAGAGTTGGTAGCTCTTGATCCGGCAAACAAACCACCGCTGGTAGCGGTGGTTTT
TTTGTTTGCAAGCAGCAGATTACGCGCAGAAAAAAAGGATCTCAAGAAGATCCTTTGATCTTTTCTACGG
GGTCTGACGCTCAGTGGAACGAAAACTCACGTTAAGGGATTTTGGTCATGAGATTATCAAAAAGGATCTT
CACCTAGATCCTTTTAAATTAAAAATGAAGTTTTAAATCAATCTAAAGTATATATGAGTAAACTTGGTCT
GACAGTTACCAATGCTTAATCAGTGAGGCACCTATCTCAGCGATCTGTCTATTTCGTTCATCCATAGTTG
CCTGACTCCCCGTCGTGTAGATAACTACGATACGGGAGGGCTTACCATCTGGCCCCAGTGCTGCAATGAT
ACCGCGAGAACCACGCTCACCGGCTCCAGATTTATCAGCAATAAACCAGCCAGCCGGAAGGGCCGAGCGC
AGAAGTGGTCCTGCAACTTTATCCGCCTCCATCCAGTCTATTAATTGTTGCCGGGAAGCTAGAGTAAGTA
GTTCGCCAGTTAATAGTTTGCGCAACGTTGTTGCCATTGCTACAGGCATCGTGGTGTCACGCTCGTCGTT
TGGTATGGCTTCATTCAGCTCCGGTTCCCAACGATCAAGGCGAGTTACATGATCCCCCATGTTGTGCAAA
AAAGCGGTTAGCTCCTTCGGTCCTCCGATCGTTGTCAGAAGTAAGTTGGCCGCAGTGTTATCACTCATGG
TTATGGCAGCACTGCATAATTCTCTTACTGTCATGCCATCCGTAAGATGCTTTTCTGTGACTGGTGAGTA
CTCAACCAAGTCATTCTGAGAATAGTGTATGCGGCGACCGAGTTGCTCTTGCCCGGCGTCAATACGGGAT
AATACCGCGCCACATAGCAGAACTTTAAAAGTGCTCATCATTGGAAAACGTTCTTCGGGGCGAAAACTCT
CAAGGATCTTACCGCTGTTGAGATCCAGTTCGATGTAACCCACTCGTGCACCCAACTGATCTTCAGCATC
TTTTACTTTCACCAGCGTTTCTGGGTGAGCAAAAACAGGAAGGCAAAATGCCGCAAAAAAGGGAATAAGG
GCGACACGGAAATGTTGAATACTCATACTCTTCCTTTTTCAATATTATTGAAGCATTTATCAGGGTTATT
GTCTCATGAGCGGATACATATTTGAATGTAGCTCCGAATTTCTCGAGGGCTTGTCGACGACGGCGGTCTC
CGTCGTCAGGATCATGAATTCGACCCGCCTGCCACCATGACCGAGTACAAGCCCACGGTGCGCCTCGCCA
CCCGCGACGACGTCCCCCGGGCCGTACGCACCCTCGCCGCCGCGTTCGCCGACTACCCCGCCACGCGCCA
CACCGTCGACCCGGACCGCCACATCGAGCGGGTCACCGAGCTGCAAGAACTCTTCCTCACGCGCGTCGGG
CTCGACATCGGCAAGGTGTGGGTCGCGGACGACGGCGCCGCGGTGGCGGTCTGGACCACGCCGGAGAGCG
TCGAAGCGGGGGCGGTGTTCGCCGAGATCGGCCCGCGCATGGCCGAGTTGAGCGGTTCCCGGCTGGCCGC
GCAGCAACAGATGGAAGGCCTCCTGGCGCCGCACCGGCCCAAGGAGCCCGCGTGGTTCCTGGCCACCGTC
GGCGTCTCGCCCGACCACCAGGGCAAGGGTCTGGGCAGCGCCGTCGTGCTCCCCGGAGTGGAGGCGGCCG
AGCGCGCCGGGGTGCCCGCCTTCCTGGAGACATCCGCGCCCCGCAACCTCCCCTTCTACGAGCGGCTCGG
CTTCACCGTCACCGCCGACGTCGAGGTGCCCGAAGGACCGCGCACCTGGTGCATGACCCGCAAGCCCGGT
GCCTGATACGCGTGAATTCACTCCTCAGGTGCAGGCTGCCTATCAGAAGGTGGTGGCTGGTGTGGCCAAT
GCCCTGGCTCACAAATACCACTGAGATCTTTTTCCCTCTGCCAAAAATTATGGGGACATCATGAAGCCCC
TTGAGCATCTGACTTCTGGCTAATAAAGGAAATTTATTTTCATTGCAATAGTGTGTTGGAATTTTTTGTG
TCTCTCACTCGGAAGGACATATGGGAGGGCAAATCATTTAAAACATCAGAATGAGTATTTGGTTTAGAGT
TTGGCAACATATGCCCATATGCTGGCTGCCATGAACAAAGGTTGGCTATAAAGAGGTCATCAGTATATGA
AACAGCCCCCTGCTGTCCATTCCTTATTCCATAGAAAAGCCTTGACTTGAGGTTAGATTTTTTTTATATT
TTGTTTTGTGTTATTTTTTTCTTTAACATCCCTAAAATTTTCCTTACATGTTTTACTAGCCAGATTTTTC
CTCCTCTCCTGACTACTCCCAGTCATAGCTGTCCCTCTTCTCTTATGGAGATCCCTCGACCTGCAGCCCA
AGCTTGAATTCTCTAGAATTACCCTGTTATCCCTATGCTTGGTTTACCGAGCTCTTATTGGTTTTCAAAC
TTCATTGACTGTGCCCAACGCGCCTGGGAGCTCACGGGGACAGCCCCCCCCCAAAGCCCCCAGGGATGTA
ATTACGTCCCTCCCCCGCTAGGGGGCAGCAGCGAGCCGCCCGGGGCTCCGCTCCGGTCCGGCGCTCCCCC
CGCATCCCCGAGCCGGCAGCGTGCGGGGACAGCCCGGGCACGGGGAAGGTGGCACGGGATCGCTTTCCTC
TGAACGCTTCTCGCTGCTCTTTGAGCCTGCAGACACCTGGGGGGATACGGGGAAAAAGCTAGGCTGAAAG
ACCGGTTCTTAGAATGACACGCGCCTGGGAGCTCACGGGGACAGCCCCCCCCCAAAGCCCCCAGGGATGT
AATTACGTCCCTCCCCCGCTAGGGGGCAGCAGCGAGCCGCCCGGGGCTCCGCTCCGGTCCGGCGCTCCCC
CCGCATCCCCGAGCCGGCAGCGTGCGGGGACAGCCCGGGCACGGGGAAGGTGGCACGGGATCGCTTTCCT
CTGAACGCTTCTCGCTGCTCTTTGAGCCTGCAGACACCTGGGGGGATACGGGGAAAAAGCTAACTTCTGA
GACGACAACTTTGTATAGAAAAGTTGGCTCCGAATTCGCCCTTGACAGCAGAGATCCAGTTTGGTTAATT
AATTGGCTCCGGTGCCCGTCAGTGGGCAGAGCGCACATCGCCCACAGTCCCCGAGAAGTTGTGGGGAGGG
GTCGGCAATTGAACCGGTGCCTAGAGAAGGTGGCGCGGGGTAAACTGGGAAAGTGATGTCGTGTACTGGC
TCCGCCTTTTTCCCGAGGGTGGGGGAGAACCGTATATAAGTGCAGTAGTCGCCGTGAACGTTCTTTTTCG
CAACGGGTTTGCCGCCAGAACACAGGTAAGTGCCGTGTGTGGTTCCCGCGGGCCTGGCCTCTTTACGGGT
TATGGCCCTTGCGTGCCTTGAATTACTTCCACCTGGCTGCAGTACGTGATTCTTGATCCCGAGCTTCGGG
TTGGAAGTGGGTGGGAGAGTTCGAGGCCTTGCGCTTAAGGAGCCCCTTCGCCTCGTGCTTGAGTTGAGGC
CTGGCCTGGGCGCTGGGGCCGCCGCGTGCGAATCTGGTGGCACCTTCGCGCCTGTCTCGCTGCTTTCGAT
AAGTCTCTAGCCATTTAAAATTTTTGATGACCTGCTGCGACGCTTTTTTTCTGGCAAGATAGTCTTGTAA
ATGCGGGCCAAGATCTGCACACTGGTATTTCGGTTTTTGGGGCCGCGGGCGGCGACGGGGCCCGTGCGTC
CCAGCGCACATGTTCGGCGAGGCGGGGCCTGCGAGCGCGGCCACCGAGAATCGGACGGGGGTAGTCTCAA
GCTGGCCGGCCTGCTCTGGTGCCTGGCCTCGCGCCGCCGTGTATCGCCCCGCCCTGGGCGGCAAGGCTGG
CCCGGTCGGCACCAGTTGCGTGAGCGGAAAGATGGCCGCTTCCCGGCCCTGCTGCAGGGAGCTCAAAATG
GAGGACGCGGCGCTCGGGAGAGCGGGCGGGTGAGTCACCCACACAAAGGAAAAGGGCCTTTCCGTCCTCA
GCCGTCGCTTCATGTGACTCCACGGAGTACCGGGCGCCGTCCAGGCACCTCGATTAGTTCTCGAGCTTTT
GGAGTACGTCGTCTTTAGGTTGGGGGGAGGGGTTTTATGCGATGGAGTTTCCCCACACTGAGTGGGTGGA
GACTGAAGTTAGGCCAGCTTGGCACTTGATGTAATTCTCCTTGGAATTTGCCCTTTTTGAGTTTGGATCT
TGGTTCATTCTCAAGCCTCAGACAGTGGTTCAAAGTTTTTTTCTTCCATTTCAGGTGTCGTGAGAAGGGC
GAATTCGACCCAAGTTTGTACAAAAAAGCAGGCTGGATCCAGGTGCCACCATGGTGAGCGAGCTGATTAA
GGAGAACATGCACATGAAGCTGTACATGGAGGGCACCGTGAACAACCACCACTTCAAGTGCACATCCGAG
GGCGAAGGCAAGCCCTACGAGGGCACCCAGACCATGAGAATCAAGGCGGTCGAGGGCGGCCCTCTCCCCT
TCGCCTTCGACATCCTGGCTACCAGCTTCATGTACGGCAGCAAAACCTTCATCAACCACACCCAGGGCAT
CCCCGACTTCTTTAAGCAGTCCTTCCCCGAGGGCTTCACATGGGAGAGAGTCACCACATACGAAGATGGG
GGCGTGCTGACCGCTACCCAGGACACCAGCCTCCAGGACGGCTGCCTCATCTACAACGTCAAGATCAGAG
GGGTGAACTTCCCATCCAACGGCCCTGTGATGCAGAAGAAAACACTCGGCTGGGAGGCCTCCACCGAGAC
ACTGTACCCCGCTGACGGCGGCCTGGAAGGCAGAGCCGACATGGCCCTGAAGCTCGTGGGCGGGGGCCAC
CTGATCTGCAACCTTAAGACCACATACAGATCCAAGAAACCCGCTAAGAACCTCAAGATGCCCGGCGTCT
ACTATGTGGACAGGAGACTGGAAAGAATCAAGGAGGCCGACAAAGAGACATACGTCGAGCAGCACGAGGT
GGCTGTGGCCAGATACTGCGACCTCCCTAGCAAACTGGGGCACAAACTTAATTGAGAATTCTACCACCCA
GCTTTCTTGTACAAAGTGGTACGTCTCAAGACCAGAGGTCTCTGCTTGCCGACTTTCAATCACAGATAGC
ACCCCTTCAATCACAGATAGCACCCCTTCAATCACAGATAGCACCCCTTCAATCACAGATAGCACCCCTC
AACCAGAAGAGACCTGTGCTTCACTCCTCAGGTGCAGGCTGCCTATCAGAAGGTGGTGGCTGGTGTGGCC
AATGCCCTGGCTCACAAATACCACTGAGATCTTTTTCCCTCTGCCAAAAATTATGGGGACATCATGAAGC
CCCTTGAGCATCTGACTTCTGGCTAATAAAGGAAATTTATTTTCATTGCAATAGTGTGTTGGAATTTTTT
GTGTCTCTCACTCGGAAGGACATATGGGAGGGCAAATCATTTAAAACATCAGAATGAGTATTTGGTTTAG
AGTTTGGCAACATATGCCCATATGCTGGCTGCCATGAACAAAGGTTGGCTATAAAGAGGTCATCAGTATA
TGAAACAGCCCCCTGCTGTCCATTCCTTATTCCATAGAAAAGCCTTGACTTGAGGTTAGATTTTTTTTAT
ATTTTGTTTTGTGTTATTTTTTTCTTTAACATCCCTAAAATTTTCCTTACATGTTTTACTAGCCAGATTT
TTCCTCCTCTCCTGACTACTCCCAGTCATAGCTGTCCCTCTTCTCTTATGGAGATCCCGAGCGGTGCGTT
TTTATGCTTGTAGTATTGTATAATGTTTTTAAGATCCAAGCTTCTGACCTCTTCTCTTCCTCCCACAGGG
CCTCGAGACAATTGCATCGATGGTACCAGTGAAAGTCTGCAATGAATTCGAGTTGGCGCGCCTGTCATTC
TAAATCTCTCTTTCAGCCTAAAGCTTTTTCCCCGTATCCCCCCAGGTGTCTGCAGGCTCAAAGAGCAGCG
AGAAGCGTTCAGAGGAAAGCGATCCCGTGCCACCTTCCCCGTGCCCGGGCTGTCCCCGCACGCTGCCGGC
TCGGGGATGCGGGGGGAGCGCCGGACCGGAGCGGAGCCCCGGGCGGCTCGCTGCTGCCCCCTAGCGGGGG
AGGGACGTAATTACATCCCTGGGGGCTTTGGGAGGGGGCTGTCCCCGTGAGCTCCCAGGCGCGCCTGTCA
TTCTAAATCTCTCTTTCAGCCTAAAGCTTTTTCCCCGTATCCCCCCAGGTGTCTGCAGGCTCAAAGAGCA
GCGAGAAGCGTTCAGAGGAAAGCGATCCCGTGCCACCTTCCCCGTGCCCGGGCTGTCCCCGCACGCTGCC
GGCTCGGGGATGCGGGGGGAGCGCCGGACCGGAGCGGAGCCCCGGGCGGCTCGCTGCTGCCCCCTAGCGG
GGGAGGGACGTAATTACATCCCTGGGGGCTTTGGGGGGGGGCTGTCCCCGTGAGCTCCCAGGCGCGCCAA
CTCGGTACCGTATCGATGTCGACGTTAACGCTAGTGATATCAACTTTGTATAGAAAAGTTGGCTCCGAAT
TCGCCCTTGACAGCAGAGATCCAGTTTGGTTAATTAATTGGCTCCGGTGCCCGTCAGTGGGCAGAGCGCA
CATCGCCCACAGTCCCCGAGAAGTTGTGGGGAGGGGTCGGCAATTGAACCGGTGCCTAGAGAAGGTGGCG
CGGGGTAAACTGGGAAAGTGATGTCGTGTACTGGCTCCGCCTTTTTCCCGAGGGTGGGGGAGAACCGTAT
ATAAGTGCAGTAGTCGCCGTGAACGTTCTTTTTCGCAACGGGTTTGCCGCCAGAACACAGGTAAGTGCCG
TGTGTGGTTCCCGCGGGCCTGGCCTCTTTACGGGTTATGGCCCTTGCGTGCCTTGAATTACTTCCACCTG
GCTGCAGTACGTGATTCTTGATCCCGAGCTTCGGGTTGGAAGTGGGTGGGAGAGTTCGAGGCCTTGCGCT
TAAGGAGCCCCTTCGCCTCGTGCTTGAGTTGAGGCCTGGCCTGGGCGCTGGGGCCGCCGCGTGCGAATCT
GGTGGCACCTTCGCGCCTGTCTCGCTGCTTTCGATAAGTCTCTAGCCATTTAAAATTTTTGATGACCTGC
TGCGACGCTTTTTTTCTGGCAAGATAGTCTTGTAAATGCGGGCCAAGATCTGCACACTGGTATTTCGGTT
TTTGGGGCCGCGGGCGGCGACGGGGCCCGTGCGTCCCAGCGCACATGTTCGGCGAGGCGGGGCCTGCGAG
CGCGGCCACCGAGAATCGGACGGGGGTAGTCTCAAGCTGGCCGGCCTGCTCTGGTGCCTGGCCTCGCGCC
GCCGTGTATCGCCCCGCCCTGGGCGGCAAGGCTGGCCCGGTCGGCACCAGTTGCGTGAGCGGAAAGATGG
CCGCTTCCCGGCCCTGCTGCAGGGAGCTCAAAATGGAGGACGCGGCGCTCGGGAGAGCGGGCGGGTGAGT
CACCCACACAAAGGAAAAGGGCCTTTCCGTCCTCAGCCGTCGCTTCATGTGACTCCACGGAGTACCGGGC
GCCGTCCAGGCACCTCGATTAGTTCTCGAGCTTTTGGAGTACGTCGTCTTTAGGTTGGGGGGAGGGGTTT
TATGCGATGGAGTTTCCCCACACTGAGTGGGTGGAGACTGAAGTTAGGCCAGCTTGGCACTTGATGTAAT
TCTCCTTGGAATTTGCCCTTTTTGAGTTTGGATCTTGGTTCATTCTCAAGCCTCAGACAGTGGTTCAAAG
TTTTTTTCTTCCATTTCAGGTGTCGTGAGAAGGGCGAATTCGACCCAAGTTTGTACAAAAAAGCAGGCTC
GCCACCATGGTGAGCAAGGGCGAGGAGCTGTTCACCGGGGTGGTGCCCATCCTGGTCGAGCTGGACGGCG
ACGTAAACGGCCACAAGTTCAGCGTGAGGGGCGAGGGCGAGGGCGATGCCACCAACGGCAAGCTGACCCT
GAAGTTCATCTGCACCACCGGCAAGCTGCCCGTGCCCTGGCCCACCCTCGTGACCACCCTGAGCCACGGC
GTGCAGTGCTTCGCCCGCTACCCCGACCACATGAAGCAGCACGACTTCTTCAAGTCCGCCATGCCCGAAG
GCTACGTCCAGGAGCGCACCATCTTCTTCAAGGACGACGGCACCTACAAGACCCGCGCCGAGGTGAAGTT
CGAGGGCGACACCCTAGTGAACCGCATCGAGCTGAAGGGCGTCGACTTCAAGGAGGACGGCAACATCCTG
GGGCACAAGCTGGAGTACAACTTCAACAGCCACAACATCTATATCATGGCCGTCAAGCAGAAGAACGGCA
TCAAGGTGAACTTCAAGATCCGCCACAACGTGGAGGACGGCAGCGTGCAGCTCGCCGACCACTACCAGCA
GAACACCCCCATCGGCGACGGCCCCGTGCTGCTGCCCGACAGCCACTACCTGAGCACCCAGTCCGTGCTG
AGCAAAGACCCCAACGAGAAGCGCGATCACATGGTCCTGCTGGAGTTCCGCACCGCCGCCGGGATCACTC
TCGGCATGGACGAGCTGTACAAGTAATACCACCCAGCTTTCTTGTACAAAGTGGTACGCGTGAATTCACT
CCTCAGGTGCAGGCTGCCTATCAGAAGGTGGTGGCTGGTGTGGCCAATGCCCTGGCTCACAAATACCACT
GAGATCTTTTTCCCTCTGCCAAAAATTATGGGGACATCATGAAGCCCCTTGAGCATCTGACTTCTGGCTA
ATAAAGGAAATTTATTTTCATTGCAATAGTGTGTTGGAATTTTTTGTGTCTCTCACTCGGAAGGACATAT
GGGAGGGCAAATCATTTAAAACATCAGAATGAGTATTTGGTTTAGAGTTTGGCAACATATGCCCATATGC
TGGCTGCCATGAACAAAGGTTGGCTATAAAGAGGTCATCAGTATATGAAACAGCCCCCTGCTGTCCATTC
CTTATTCCATAGAAAAGCCTTGACTTGAGGTTAGATTTTTTTTATATTTTGTTTTGTGTTATTTTTTTCT
TTAACATCCCTAAAATTTTCCTTACATGTTTTACTAGCCAGATTTTTCCTCCTCTCCTGACTACTCCCAG
TCATAGCTGTCCCTCTTCTCTTATGGAGATCCCTCGACCTGCAGCCCAAGCTTGGCGTAATCATGGTCAT
AGCTGTTTCCTGTGTGAAATTGTTATCCGCTCACAATTCCACACAACATACGAGCCGGAAGCATAAAGTG
TAAAGCCTGGGGTGCCTAATGAGTGAGCTAACTCACATTAATTGCGTTGCGCTCACTGCCCGCTTTCCAG
TCGGGAAACCTGTCGTGCCAGCGGATCGACAGTACTAAGCTTGGTCTAATACCCAATCTCTCGTCTTATC
CAGATGTTTTATACGCCTCTGGCCCGTGTCTCAAAATCTCTGATGTTACATTGCACAAGATAAAATAATA
TCATCATGAACAATAAAACTGTCTGCTTACATAAACAGTAATACAAGGGGTGTTATGAGCCATATTCAAC
GGGAAACGTCGAGGCCGCGATTAAATTCCAACATGGATGCTGATTTATATGGGTATAAATGGGCTCGCGA
TAATGTCGGGCAATCAGGTGCGACAATCTATCGCTTGTATGGGAAGCCCGATGCGCCAGAGTTGTTTCTG
AAACATGGCAAAGGTAGCGTTGCCAATGATGTTACAGATGAGATGGTCAGACTAAACTGGCTGACGGAAT
TTATGCCTCTTCCGACCATCAAGCATTTTATCCGTACTCCTGATGATGCATGGTTACTCACCACTGCGAT
CCCCGGAAAAACAGCATTCCAGGTATTAGAAGAATATCCTGATTCAGGTGAAAATATTGTTGATGCGCTG
GCAGTGTTCCTGCGCCGGTTGCATTCGATTCCTGTTTGTAATTGTCCTTTTAACAGCGATCGCGTATTTC
GTCTCGCTCAGGCGCAATCACGAATGAATAACGGTTTGGTTGATGCGAGTGATTTTGATGACGAGCGTAA
TGGCTGGCCTGTTGAACAAGTCTGGAAAGAAATGCATAAACTTTTGCCATTCTCACCGGATTCAGTCGTC
ACTCATGGTGATTTCTCACTTGATAACCTTATTTTTGACGAGGGGAAATTAATAGGTTGTATTGATGTTG
GACGAGTCGGAATCGCAGACCGATACCAGGATCTTGCCATCCTATGGAACTGCCTCGGTGAGTTTTCTCC
TTCATTACAGAAACGGCTTTTTCAAAAATATGGTATTGATAATCCTGATATGAATAAATTGCAGTTTCAT
TTGATGCTCGATGAGTTTTTCTAATCAGAATTGGTTAATTGGTTGTAACACTGGCAGAGCATTACGCTGA
CTTGACGGGACGGCGCAAGCTCATGACCAAAATCCCTTAACGTGAGTTACGCGTCGTTCCACTGAGCGTC
AGAGGTATCACTAGTATTACAGAGGTAAGTTATAACAGTCGCCTAACCC
