>Addgene plasmid #103461 | LSB-hsa-miR-342-5p | depositor partial sequence | sequence record 195972 | hsa-miR-342-5p target
TCAATCACAGATAGCACCCCT
