>Addgene plasmid #103461 | LSB-hsa-miR-342-5p | addgene partial sequence | sequence record 270861 | mKate2-F 5'-ACCCGCTAAGAACCTCAAGA-3'
TCAAGGAGGCCGACAAAGAGACATACGTCGAGCAGCACGAGGTGGCTGTGGCCAGATACTGCGACCTCCC
TAGCAAACTGGGGCACAAACTTAATTGAGAATTCTACCACCCAGCTTTCTTGTACAAAGTGGTACGTCTC
AAGACCAGAGGTCTCTGCTTGCCGACTTTCAATCACAGATAGCACCCCTTCAATCACAGATAGCACCCCT
TCAATCACAGATAGCACCCCTTCAATCACAGATAGCACCCCTCAACCAGAAGAGACCTGTGCTTCACTCC
TCAGGTGCAGGCTGCCTATCAGAAGGTGGTGGCTGGTGTGGCCAATGCCCTGGCTCACAAATACCACTGA
GATCTTTTTCCCTCTGCCAAAAATTATGGGGACATCATGAAGCCCCTTGAGCATCTGACTTCTGGCTAAT
AAAGGAAATTTATTTTCATTGCAATAGTGTGTTGGAATTTTTTGTGTCTCTCACTCGGAAGGACATATGG
GAGGGCAAATCATTTAAAACATCAGAATGAGTATTTGGTTTAGAGTTTGGCAACATATGCCCATATGCTG
GCTGCCATGAACAAAGGTTGGCTATAAAGAGG
